Addgene plasmid #240668: pG20_TEV_Flag_FR
Purpose: (Empty Backbone) Expression plasmid for TEV-Flag-tagged proteins with FAST-Red transgenic seed selection
Depositing lab: Hans-Henning Kunz. Depositing organization: Ludwig-Maximilians-Universitaet Muenchen (LMU). Publication: Catch & Release-rapid cost-effective protein purification from plants using a DIY GFP-Trap-protease approach. Schwartz S, Engstler C, Muhlbauer S, Windenbach E, Wunder T, Kunz HH, Brandt B. Plant J. 2025 Nov;124(3):e70544. doi: 10.1111/tpj.70544. PubMed 41222448.
Backbone
  Vector backbone: pGreen2.0
  Backbone size (bp): 7163
  Vector type: Plant Expression
  Selectable markers: FAST-Red
  Tag / fusion protein: TEV-Flag (C terminal on backbone)
Growth in bacteria
  Bacterial resistance: Kanamycin, 50 μg/mL
  Growth temperature: 37°C
  Growth strain: DH5alpha
  Copy number: High Copy
Gene/Insert
  Gene/Insert name: None
  Tag / fusion protein: TEV-Flag (C terminal on backbone)
Terms and licenses: Academic/Nonprofit Terms; Industry Terms: Not Available to Industry
How to cite: pG20_TEV_Flag_FR was a gift from Hans-Henning Kunz (Addgene plasmid # 240668 ; http://n2t.net/addgene:240668 ; RRID:Addgene_240668)
