[The description below was written by a language model from this plasmid's Addgene catalogue record and pLannotate feature annotations shown in this document.]
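Description:
pG20_TEV_Flag_FR is an empty plant expression backbone built on the pGreen2.0 binary vector (7,163 bp), designed for producing proteins that carry a C-terminal TEV protease site followed by a FLAG epitope. It is maintained in E. coli at high copy through a ColE1/pUC-type origin and selected with kanamycin via an aph(3')-Ia gene. The pSa origin supports replication in Agrobacterium, which in pGreen-type vectors generally depends on a replicase supplied in trans. Nopaline-type left and right T-DNA border repeats delimit the region transferred into the plant genome.

Inside the T-DNA are two functional modules. The first is the FAST-Red marker, an oleosin coding sequence fused in frame to TagRFP. This targets red fluorescence to seed oil bodies, so transgenic seeds can be picked out visually rather than by antibiotic or herbicide selection. The second is the cloning and expression site, occupied by a bacterial mRFP1 cassette consisting of a CAP site, lac promoter and operator, mRFP1, and the rrnB T1 and T7Te terminators. This most likely serves as a visual dropout placeholder that is replaced by the gene of interest, although the record does not describe the cloning scheme. Immediately downstream lie an annotated FLAG fragment and the Arabidopsis HSP18.2 terminator, consistent with an in-frame C-terminal tag on the inserted coding sequence. The TEV site itself is not annotated.

The plant promoter driving the gene of interest is not identified in the feature table, and several stretches of the T-DNA are unannotated. The associated work concerns low-cost purification of proteins from plants using a protease-release approach.
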