Features (pLannotate 1.2.2; 18 found; start..end, strand, type, name):
     63..498     +  rep_origin     pSa ori: origin of replication from bacterial plasmid pSa
    625..647     +  misc_feature   LB T-DNA repeat: left border repeat from nopaline C58 T-DNA (truncated)
   1100..1792    -  CDS            TagRFP: TagRFP is a basic (constitutively fluorescent) red fluorescent protein published in 2007, derived from Entacmaea quadricolor. It has very low acid sensitivity.
   1793..2509    -  CDS            OLEO2_BRANA: Experimental evidence at protein level: Swiss-Prot protein existence level 1. May have a structural role to stabilize the lipid body during desiccation of the seed by preventing coalescence of the oil. Probably interacts with both lipid and phospholipid moieties of lipid bodies. May also provide recognition signals for specific lipase anchorage in lipolysis during seedling growth. From Brassica napus (Rape).
   3670..3757    +  CDS            lacI (fragment): lac repressor; lacI; The lac repressor binds to the lac operator to inhibit transcription in E. coli. This inhibition can be relieved by adding lactose or isopropyl-β-D-thiogalactopyranoside (IPTG).
   3770..3791    +  protein_bind   CAP binding site: CAP binding activates transcription in the presence of cAMP. E. coli catabolite activator protein
   3806..3836    +  promoter       lac promoter: promoter for the E. coli lac operon
   3844..3860    +  protein_bind   lac operator: The lac repressor binds to the lac operator to inhibit transcription in E. coli. This inhibition can be relieved by adding lactose or isopropyl-β-D-thiogalactopyranoside (IPTG). lac repressor encoded by lacI
   3896..4570    +  CDS            mRFP1: mRFP1 is a basic (constitutively fluorescent) red fluorescent protein published in 2002, derived from Discosoma sp.. It is reported to be a somewhat slowly-maturing monomer with low acid sensitivity.
   4618..4689    +  terminator     rrnB T1 terminator: transcription terminator T1 from the E. coli rrnB gene
   4705..4732    +  terminator     T7Te terminator: phage T7 early transcription terminator
   4802..4822    +  CDS            FLAG (fragment): FLAG® epitope tag, followed by an enterokinase cleavage site
   4833..5081    +  terminator     HSP terminator: efficient transcription terminator from the Arabidopsis thaliana heat shock protein 18.2 gene (Nagaya et al., 2010)
   5092..5122    -  promoter       NOS promoter (fragment): nopaline synthase promoter
   5246..5270    +  misc_feature   RB T-DNA repeat: right border repeat from nopaline C58 T-DNA
   5361..5949    -  rep_origin     ori: high-copy-number ColE1/pMB1/pBR322/pUC origin of replication
   6120..6935    -  CDS            KanR: aminoglycoside phosphotransferase; aph(3')-Ia; confers resistance to kanamycin in bacteria or G418 (Geneticin®) in eukaryotes
   7120..58      +  CDS            TRA2_ECOLX (fragment) (across the origin): Protein predicted: Swiss-Prot protein existence level 4. Required for transposition of transposon Tn903. From Escherichia coli.
>Addgene plasmid #240668 | pG20_TEV_Flag_FR | addgene full sequence | sequence record 482857 | Addgene NGS Result
AGCTCTCATCAACCGTGGCTCCCTCACTTTCTGGCTGGATGATGGGGCGATTCAGGCGATCCCCATCCAA
CAGCCCGCCGTCGAGCGGGCTTTTTTATCCCCGGAAGCCTGTGGATAGAGGGTAGTTATCCACGTGAAAC
CGCTAATGCCCCGCAAAGCCTTGATTCACGGGGCTTTCCGGCCCGCTCCAAAAACTATCCACGTGAAATC
GCTAATCAGGGTACGTGAAATCGCTAATCGGAGTACGTGAAATCGCTAATAAGGTCACGTGAAATCGCTA
ATCAAAAAGGCACGTGAGAACGCTAATAGCCCTTTCAGATCAACAGCTTGCAAACACCCCTCGCTCCGGC
AAGTAGTTACAGCAAGTAGTATGTTCAATTAGCTTTTCAATTATGAATATATATATCAATTATTGGTCGC
CCTTGGCTTGTGGACAATGCGCTACGCGCACCGGCTCCGCCCGTGGACAACCGCAAGCGGTTGCCCACCG
TCGAGCGCCTTTGCCCACAACCCGGCGGCCGGCCGCAACAGATCGTTTTATAAATTTTTTTTTTTGAAAA
AGAAAAAGCCCGAAAGGCGGCAACCTCTCGGGCTTCTGGATTTCCGATCCCCGGAATTAGATCTTGGCAG
GATATATTGTGGTGTAACGTTATCACTAAATGGAGCAACCTACTGTTTTTGAAGTTTGGGTTGCCATGTA
ATCACTTGCAATAAATATATGTACTAATGACTGCATCGGCTTGCGTGTCTAAATTTGTAGCTTATTGAAA
ACTTTTTGTGGTTAAAGACGAATCCAGTTAACTAACATAAGTTTAACAAAACAAGACCTTTTCCATATAT
AGACCACCGTTACCAACTTACAAAGAAGCCAAATAAAGTACAACACAACACTTGCAAGTTACAAAAAGAG
AGGAAAAAAAACATGGTACCATTTGACAACATATAGAAACACACATAAACATTACTTATAACAAAAAGAT
TCAAACTCGGCTTTTATTATCTCCCCCTGATCAAATTCTAAACACTTTATTCCTCATAAACTAACTCCCC
GACATTGGAGTTATTGGACTATGACGATGACATCAGTGGGGTAAGCTCACTTGTGCCCCAGTTTGCTAGG
GAGGTCGCAGTATCTGGCCACAGCCACCTCGTGCTGCTCGACGTAGGTTTCTTTGTCGGCCTCCTTGATT
CTTTCCAGTCTGTGGTCCACATAGTAGACGCCGGGCATCTTGAGGTTCTTAGCGGGTTTCTTGGATCTGT
ATGTGGTCTTGAAGTTGCAGATCAGGTGGCCCCCGCCCACGAGCTTCAGGGCCATGTCGCTTCTGCCTTC
CAGGCCGCCGTCAGCGGGGTACAGCATCTCGGTGTTGGCCTCCCAGCCGAGTGTTTTCTTCTGCATCACA
GGGCCGTTGGATGGGAAGTTCACCCCTCTGATCTTGACGTTGTAGATGAGGCAGCCGTCCTGGAGGCTGG
TGTCCTGGGTAGCGGTCAGCACGCCCCCATCTTCGTATGTGGTGACTCTCTCCCATGTGAAGCCCTCAGG
GAAGGACTGCTTAAAGAAGTCGGGGATGCCCTGGGTGTGGTTGATGAAGGTTCTGCTGCCGTACATGAAG
CTGGTAGCCAGGATGTCGAAGGCGAAGGGGAGAGGGCCGCCCTCGACCACCTTGATTCTCATGGTCTGGG
TGCCCTCGTAGGGCTTGCCTTCGCCCTCGGATGTGCACTTGAAGTGGTGGTTGTTCACGGTGCCCTCCAT
GTACAGCTTCATGTGCATGTTCTCCTTAATCAGCTCGCTCATAGTAGTGTGCTGGCCACCACGAGTACGG
TCACGGTCATGTTCCCCACCAGTATGTTGCTGTCCGTAGTACTGAGCTCTGTCTTTCAGATCCTGAGCTT
TGCTTCCCAACTTCATCCTTGCACTGTCCAACTTGTCTGATCCCTGTGGGTGCTCTCCCGTTGCGTACCT
ATTCACAATCAATAGGTATCATACCAAGCATTTTACCTATATAGATGATATACACAGACACATTCAAGCT
AGCTAGGTCAAATTTCGTATTTAGTTAACCAAATGTTCCCTAGAATTTGCAATTTCTTATTGTTACATTT
GTTATTCGACCAAAAAAATTGATCCAAAGCTACTGGCTCAACACATGCATGCACATATTGCACAAAATTA
TGAAGTAAGATGATAAATGTGTGCTTACTTGTAAATCCAAGAGAAAACGGTTATAGCGGCAATGCCAAAC
CCTCCAGAGGAAAGAAAACCGGTGATGAGGAGTGCAACTGTGATGAGAGCCGGGACAAGGATTGGGCTGA
AGATAACGAGCAGAGGTGTTGCAACAGTCAAAGCTATGACAGTTCCAACAAGGGTAAGGCTGGAGAGAAC
AAGGAGGGAACCACCAGCTGTGACAGCAGTTGCAGCTTTAGCAATCTGCCTAGACTTGGAGTAGTCAGAT
CCTCGTCCGGACATCTGGTACTGGTCACGATCTCGGCCCATCATCGGGTACTGATCTCTGCCGATGATAT
CGTGATGGGTTCCTCTAGCTGTATCCGCCATTTTTTTGTTCTTGTTTACTAGAGAGAATGAGATTTTGAA
TGAGAGATTGATCAAAAAGATGTGTATATATTTTGGAAGAGGTAGGAGTGTTTGTTAGATATATTAAGAA
AGGAGACGAGAAGTCACGTGTCAATGGAGACATCATGCAATTGTAGGCCACGTGTTAATGGCGTCACCAT
GCAGCCGCTGCATGTGTTAACGAGAGGAGTCTATTCAAAGACACGTTTGTTTTTTGCCTAGCTCAGAATG
TGGCGTTGGCATCGAACCGAAACATAAAACGCAAAACGAACCTTTGGGCTCGTCAGTATGGGTTTGGGCC
TTCAATAGATTCCTTCTATACGGCCCACATATCCACTATTGGCAACAAAATTAGAAAAATTTAGGATTTA
GTTTTAAAATTTGTTCCGCGACATTATAAAGCTTCGACGAGTCAGTAATAAACGGCGTCAAAGTGGTTGC
AGCCGGCACACACGAGTCGTGTTTATCAACTCAAAGCACAAATACTTTTCCTCAACCTAAAAATAAGGCA
ATTAGCCAAAAACAACTTTGCGTGTAAACAACGCTCAATACACGTGTCATTTTATTATTAGCTATTGCTT
CACCGCCTTAGCTTTCTCGTGACCTAGTCGTCCTCGTCTTTTCTTCTTCTTCTTCTATAAAACAATACCC
AAAGACCTCTTCTTCTTCACAATTCAGATTTCAATTTCTCAAAATCTTAAAAACTTTCTCTCAATTCTCT
CTACCGTGATCAAGGTAAATTTCTGTGTTCCTTATTCTCTCAAAATCTTCGATTTTGTTTTCGTTCGATC
CCAATTTCGTATATGTTCTTTGGTTTAGATTCTGTTAATCTTAGATCGAAGTCGATTTTCTGGGTTTGAT
CGTTAGATATCATCTTAATTCTCGATTAGGGTTTCATAGATATCATCCGATTTGTTCAAATAATTTGAGT
TTTGTCGAATAATTACTCTTCGATTTGTGATTTCTATCTAGATCTGGTGTTAGTTTCTAGTTTGTGCGAT
CGAATTTGTCGATTAATCTGAGTTTTTCTGATTAACAGACTAGAGTTAACCGGGCTCAGGCCTGGCGCGC
CACTAGTGGATCCGATGGTGTCTTCGATTCAATACGCAAACCGCCTCTCCCCGCGCGTTGGCCGATTCAT
TAATGCAGCTGGCACGACAGGTTTCCCGACTGGAAAGCGGGCAGTGAGCGCAACGCAATTAATGTGAGTT
AGCTCACTCATTAGGCACCCCAGGCTTTACACTTTATGCTTCCGGCTCGTATGTTGTGTGGAATTGTGAG
CGGATAACAATTTCACACATACTAGAGAAAGAGGAGAAATACTAGATGGCTTCCTCCGAGGACGTTATCA
AAGAGTTCATGCGTTTCAAAGTTCGTATGGAAGGTTCCGTTAACGGTCACGAGTTCGAAATCGAAGGTGA
AGGTGAAGGTCGTCCGTACGAAGGTACCCAGACCGCTAAACTGAAAGTTACCAAAGGTGGTCCGCTGCCG
TTCGCTTGGGACATCCTGTCCCCGCAGTTCCAGTACGGTTCCAAGGCTTACGTTAAACACCCGGCTGACA
TCCCGGACTACCTGAAACTGTCCTTCCCGGAAGGTTTCAAATGGGAACGTGTTATGAACTTCGAGGACGG
TGGTGTTGTTACCGTTACCCAGGACTCCTCCCTGCAAGACGGTGAGTTCATCTACAAAGTTAAACTGCGT
GGTACCAACTTCCCGTCCGACGGTCCGGTTATGCAGAAAAAAACGATGGGTTGGGAAGCATCCACCGAAC
GTATGTACCCGGAGGACGGTGCTCTGAAAGGTGAAATCAAAATGCGTCTGAAACTGAAAGACGGTGGTCA
CTACGACGCTGAAGTTAAAACCACCTACATGGCTAAAAAACCGGTTCAGCTGCCGGGTGCTTACAAAACC
GACATCAAACTGGACATCACCTCCCACAACGAGGACTACACCATCGTTGAACAGTACGAACGTGCTGAAG
GTCGTCACTCCACCGGTGCTTAATAACGCTGATAGTGCTAGTGTAGATCGCTACTAGAGCCAGGCATCAA
ATAAAACGAAAGGCTCAGTCGAAAGACTGGGCCTTTCGTTTTATCTGTTGTTTGTCGGTGAACGCTCTCT
ACTAGAGTCACACTGGCTCACCTTCGGGTGGGCCTTTCTGCGTTTATAGAAGACACTGGACCCGGGAGTG
AGAACCTCTACTTCCAAGGCTCCATGGGCGGAGGATCTGACTACAAGGACGACGATGACAAGTAGGAGCT
CATATGAAGATGAAGATGAAATATTTGGTGTGTCAAATAAATAGCTTGTGTGCTTAAGTTTGTGTTTTTT
TCTTGGCTTGTTGTGTTATGAATTTGTGGCTTTTTCTAATATTAAATGAATGTAAGATCTCATTATAATG
AATAAACAAATGTTTCTATAATCCATTGTGAATGTTTTGTTGGATCTCTTCTGCAGCATATAACTACTGT
ATGTGCTATGGTATGGACTATGGAATATGATTAAAGATAAGGAATTCAGATCGGCTGAGTGGCTCCTTCA
ACGTTGCGGTTCTGTCAGTTCCAAACGTAAAACGGCTTGTCCCGCGTCATCGGCGGGGGTCATAACGTGA
CTCCCTTAATTCTCCGCTCATGATCAGATTGTCGTTTCCCGCCTTCAGTTTAAACTATCAGTGTTTGACA
GGATATATTGGCGGGTAAACTAAGTCGCTGTATGTGTTTGTTTGAGATCTCATGTGAGCAAAAGGCCAGC
AAAAGGCCAGGAACCGTAAAAAGGCCGCGTTGCTGGCGTTTTTCCATAGGCTCCGCCCCCCTGACGAGCA
TCACAAAAATCGACGCTCAAGTCAGAGGTGGCGAAACCCGACAGGACTATAAAGATACCAGGCGTTTCCC
CCTGGAAGCTCCCTCGTGCGCTCTCCTGTTCCGACCCTGCCGCTTACCGGATACCTGTCCGCCTTTCTCC
CTTCGGGAAGCGTGGCGCTTTCTCATAGCTCACGCTGTAGGTATCTCAGTTCGGTGTAGGTCGTTCGCTC
CAAGCTGGGCTGTGTGCACGAACCCCCCGTTCAGCCCGACCGCTGCGCCTTATCCGGTAACTATCGTCTT
GAGTCCAACCCGGTAAGACACGACTTATCGCCACTGGCAGCAGCCACTGGTAACAGGATTAGCAGAGCGA
GGTATGTAGGCGGTGCTACAGAGTTCTTGAAGTGGTGGCCTAACTACGGCTACACTAGAAGAACAGTATT
TGGTATCTGCGCTCTGCTGAAGCCAGTTACCTTCGGAAGAAGAGTTGGTAGCTCTTGATCCGGCAAACAA
ACCACCGCTGGTAGCGGTGGTTTTTTTGTTTGCAAGCAGCAGATTACGCGCAGAAAAAAAGGATCTCAAG
AAGATCCTTTGATCTTTTCTACGGGGTCTGACGCTCAGTGGAACGAAAACTCACGTTAAGGGATTTTGGT
CATGAGATTATCAAAAAGGATCTTCACCTAGATCCTTTTAAATTAAAAATGAAGTTTTAAATCAATCTAA
AGTATATATGTGTAACATTGGTCTAGTGATTAGAAAAACTCATCGAGCATCAAATGAAACTGCAATTTAT
TCATATCAGGATTATCAATACCATATTTTTGAAAAAGCCGTTTCTGTAATGAAGGAGAAAACTCACCGAG
GCAGTTCCATAGGATGGCAAGATCCTGGTATCGGTCTGCGATTCCGACTCGTCCAACATCAATACAACCT
ATTAATTTCCCCTCGTCAAAAATAAGGTTATCAAGTGAGAAATCACCATGAGTGACGACTGAATCCGGTG
AGAATGGCAAAAGTTTATGCATTTCTTTCCAGACTTGTTCAACAGGCCAGCCATTACGCTCGTCATCAAA
ATCACTCGCATCAACCAAACCGTTATTCATTCGTGATTGCGCCTGAGCGAGACGAAATACGCGATCGCTG
TTAAAAGGACAATTACAAACAGGAATCGAATGCAACCGGCGCAGGAACACTGCCAGCGCATCAACAATAT
TTTCACCTGAATCAGGATATTCTTCTAATACCTGGAATGCTGTTTTCCCTGGGATCGCAGTGGTGAGTAA
CCATGCATCATCAGGAGTACGGATAAAATGCTTGATGGTCGGAAGAGGCATAAATTCCGTCAGCCAGTTT
AGTCTGACCATCTCATCTGTAACATCATTGGCAACGCTACCTTTGCCATGTTTCAGAAACAACTCTGGCG
CATCGGGCTTCCCATACAATCGGTAGATTGTCGCACCTGATTGCCCGACATTATCGCGAGCCCATTTATA
CCCATATAAATCAGCATCCATGTTGGAATTTAATCGCGGCCTTGAGCAAGACGTTTCCCGTTGAATATGG
CTCATAACACCCCTTGTATTACTGTTTATGTAAGCAGACAGTTTTATTGTTCATGATGATATATTTTTAT
CTTGTGCAATGTAACATCAGAGATTTTGAGACACAACGTGGCTTTGTTGAATAAATCGAACTTTTGCTGA
GTTGAAGGATCAGATCACGCATCTTCCCGACAACGCAGACCGTTCCGTGGCAAAGCAAAAGTTCAAAATC
ACCAACTGGTCCACCTACAACAA
